>Addgene plasmid #128441 | pSMPUW_6.5_M2_Ef1a-V5-gateway | addgene full sequence | sequence record 256457 | Addgene NGS Result
CGTTACATAACTTACGGTAAATGGCCCGCCTGGCTGACCGCCCAACGACCCCCGCCCATTGACGTCAATA
ATGACGTATGTTCCCATAGTAACGCCAATAGGGACTTTCCATTGACGTCAATGGGTGGAGTATTTACGGT
AAACTGCCCACTTGGCAGTACATCAAGTGTATCATATGCCAAGTACGCCCCCTATTGACGTCAATGACGG
TAAATGGCCCGCCTGGCATTATGCCCAGTACATGACCTTATGGGACTTTCCTACTTGGCAGTACATCTAC
GTATTAGTCATCGCTATTACCATGGTGATGCGGTTTTGGCAGTACATCAATGGGCGTGGATAGCGGTTTG
ACTCACGGGGATTTCCAAGTCTCCACCCCATTGACGTCAATGGGAGTTTGTTTTGGCACCAAAATCAACG
GGACTTTCCAAAATGTCGTAACAACTCCGCCCCATTGACGCAAATGGGCGGTAGGCGTGTACGGTGGGAG
GTCTATATAAGCAGAGCTGGTTTAGTGAACCGGGTCTCTCTGGTTAGACCAGATTTGAGCCTGGGAGCTC
TCTGGCTAACTAGGGAACCCACTGCTTAAGCCTCAATAAAGCTTGCCTTGAGTGCTTCAAGTAGTGTGTG
CCCGTCTGTTGTGTGACTCTGGTAACTAGAGATCCCTCAGACCCTTTTAGTCAGTGTGGAAAATCTCTAG
CAGTGGCGCCCGAACAGGGACCTGAAAGCGAAAGGGAAACCAGAGGAGCTCTCTCGACGCAGGACTCGGC
TTGCTGAAGCGCGCACGGCAAGAGGCGAGGGGCGGCGACTGCAGAGTACGCCAAAATTTTGACTAGCGGA
GGCTAGAAGGAGAGAGATGGGTGCGAGAGCGTCAGTATTAAGCGGGGGAAAATAGCGGCCGCCACAATTT
TAAAAGAAAAGGGGGGATTGGGGGGTACAGTGCAGGGGAAAGAATAGTAGACATAATAGCAACAGACATA
CAAACTAAAGAATTACAAAAACAAATTACAAAAATTCAAATTTTCGGGGGATCCGCGGAATTCGTCCACG
GTCCAATCTCGGTCCGAACGAGATATCTGCAAAGATGGATAAAGTTTTAAACAGAGAGGAATCTTTGCAG
CTAATGGACCTTCTAGGTCTTGAAAGGAGTGGGAATTGGCTCCGGTGCCCGTCAGTGGGCAGAGCGCACA
TCGCCCACAGTCCCCGAGAAGTTGGGGGGAGGGGTCGGCAATTGAACCGGTGCCTAGAGAAGGTGGCGCG
GGGTAAACTGGGAAAGTGATGTCGTGTACTGGCTCCGCCTTTTTCCCGAGGGTGGGGGAGAACCGTATAT
AAGTGCAGTAGTCGCCGTGAACGTTCTTTTTCGCAACGGGTTTGCCGCCAGAACACAGGTAAGTGCCGTG
TGTGGTTCCCGCGGGCCTGGCCTCTTTACGGGTTATGGCCCTTGCGTGCCTTGAATTACTTCCACCTGGC
TGCAGTACGTGATTCTTGATCCCGAGCTTCGGGTTGGAAGTGGGTGGGAGAGTTCGAGGCCTTGCGCTTA
AGGAGCCCCTTCGCCTCGTGCTTGAGTTGAGGCCTGGCCTGGGCGCTGGGGCCGCCGCGTGCGAATCTGG
TGGCACCTTCGCGCCTGTCTCGCTGCTTTCGATAAGTCTCTAGCCATTTAAAATTTTTGATGACCTGCTG
CGACGCTTTTTTTCTGGCAAGATAGTCTTGTAAATGCGGGCCAAGATCTGCACACTGGTATTTCGGTTTT
TGGGGCCGCGGGCGGCGACGGGGCCCGTGCGTCCCAGCGCACATGTTCGGCGAGGCGGGGCCTGCGAGCG
CGGCCACCGAGAATCGGACGGGGGTAGTCTCAAGCTGGCCGGCCTGCTCTGGTGCCTGGCCTCGCGCCGC
CGTGTATCGCCCCGCCCTGGGCGGCAAGGCTGGCCCGGTCGGCACCAGTTGCGTGAGCGGAAAGATGGCC
GCTTCCCGGCCCTGCTGCAGGGAGCTCAAAATGGAGGACGCGGCGCTCGGGAGAGCGGGCGGGTGAGTCA
CCCACACAAAGGAAAAGGGCCTTTCCGTCCTCAGCCGTCGCTTCATGTGACTCCACGGAGTACCGGGCGC
CGTCCAGGCACCTCGATTAGTTCTCGAGCTTTTGGAGTACGTCGTCTTTAGGTTGGGGGGAGGGGTTTTA
TGCGATGGAGTTTCCCCACACTGAGTGGGTGGAGACTGAAGTTAGGCCAGCTTGGCACTTGATGTAATTC
TCCTTGGAATTTGCCCTTTTTGAGTTTGGATCTTGGTTCATTCTCAAGCCTCAGACAGTGGTTCAAAGTT
TTTTTCTTCCATTTCAGGTGTCGTGAGGCGCGCCTATCGAAATTCACTATAGGGAGACCCAAGCTGGCTA
GTTAAGCTTCGCCACCATGGGTAAGCCTATCCCTAACCCTCTCCTCGGTCTCGATTCTACGACAAGTTTG
TACAAAAAAGCTGAACGAGAAACGTAAAATGATATAAATATCAATATATTAAATTAGATTTTGCATAAAA
AACAGACTACATAATACTGTAAAACACAACATATCCAGTCACTATGGCGGCCGCATTAGGCACCCCAGGC
TTTACACTTTATGCTTCCGGCTCGTATAATGTGTGGATTTTGAGTTAGGATCCGGCGAGATTTTCAGGAG
CTAAGGAAGCTAAAATGGAGAAAAAAATCACTGGATATACCACCGTTGATATATCCCAATGGCATCGTAA
AGAACATTTTGAGGCATTTCAGTCAGTTGCTCAATGTACCTATAACCAGACCGTTCAGCTGGATATTACG
GCCTTTTTAAAGACCGTAAAGAAAAATAAGCACAAGTTTTATCCGGCCTTTATTCACATTCTTGCCCGCC
TGATGAATGCTCATCCGGAATTCCGTATGGCAATGAAAGACGGTGAGCTGGTGATATGGGATAGTGTTCA
CCCTTGTTACACCGTTTTCCATGAGCAAACTGAAACGTTTTCATCGCTCTGGAGTGAATACCACGACGAT
TTCCGGCAGTTTCTACACATATATTCGCAAGATGTGGCGTGTTACGGTGAAAACCTGGCCTATTTCCCTA
AAGGGTTTATTGAGAATATGTTTTTCGTCTCAGCCAATCCCTGGGTGAGTTTCACCAGTTTTGATTTAAA
CGTGGCCAATATGGACAACTTCTTCGCCCCCGTTTTCACCATGGGCAAATATTATACGCAAGGCGACAAG
GTGCTGATGCCGCTGGCGATTCAGGTTCATCATGCCGTCTGTGATGGCTTCCATGTCGGCAGAATGCTTA
ATGAATTACAACAGTACTGCGATGAGTGGCAGGGCGGGGCGTAAACGCGTGGATCCGGCTTACTAAAAGC
CAGATAACAGTATGCGTATTTGCGCGCTGATTTTTGCGGTATAAGAATATATACTGATATGTATACCCGA
AGTATGTCAAAAAGAGGTGTGCTATGAAGCAGCGTATTACAGTGACAGTTGACAGCGACAGCTATCAGTT
GCTCAAGGCATATATGATGTCAATATCTCCGGTCTGGTAAGCACAACCATGCAGAATGAAGCCCGTCGTC
TGCGTGCCGAACGCTGGAAAGCGGAAAATCAGGAAGGGATGGCTGAGGTCGCCCGGTTTATTGAAATGAA
CGGCTCTTTTGCTGACGAGAACAGGGACTGGTGAAATGCAGTTTAAGGTTTACACCTATAAAAGAGAGAG
CCGTTATCGTCTGTTTGTGGATGTACAGAGTGATATTATTGACACGCCCGGGCGACGGATGGTGATCCCC
CTGGCCAGTGCACGTCTGCTGTCAGATAAAGTCTCCCGTGAACTTTACCCGGTGGTGCATATCGGGGATG
AAAGCTGGCGCATGATGACCACCGATATGGCCAGTGTGCCGGTCTCCGTTATCGGGGAAGAAGTGGCTGA
TCTCAGCCACCGCGAAAATGACATCAAAAACGCCATTAACCTGATGTTCTGGGGAATATAAATGTCAGGC
TCCGTTATACACAGCCAGTCTGCAGGTCGACCATAGTGACTGGATATGTTGTGTTTTACAGTATTATGTA
GTCTGTTTTTTATGCAAAATCTAATTTAATATATTGATATTTATATCATTTTACGTTTCTCGTTCAGCTT
TCTTGTACAAAGTGGTAGTAATGACCTTAGGAGCCAACAGCTAAGCACACACTTCGAAAGATATATTTAA
ATACACAATTAATTAACACAAATACGCGTATCTGCAGTCGACTTTGCCAGACCGGAGTCCGAACACAGCT
CTTCCAGCATAATCAACCTCTGGATTACAAAATTTGTGAAAGATTGACTGGTATTCTTAACTATGTTGCT
CCTTTTACGCTATGTGGATACGCTGCTTTAATGCCTTTGTATCATGCTATTGCTTCCCGTATGGCTTTCA
TTTTCTCCTCCTTGTATAAATCCTGGTTGCTGTCTCTTTATGAGGAGTTGTGGCCCGTTGTCAGGCAACG
TGGCGTGGTGTGCACTGTGTTTGCTGACGCAACCCCCACTGGTTGGGGCATTGCCACCACCTGTCAGCTC
CTTTCCGGGACTTTCGCTTTCCCCCTCCCTATTGCCACGGCGGAACTCATCGCCGCCTGCCTTGCCCGCT
GCTGGACAGGGGCTCGGCTGTTGGGCACTGACAATTCCGTGGTGTTGTCGGGGAAATCATCGTCCTTTCC
TTGGCTGCTCGCCTGTGTTGCCACCTGGATTCTGCGCGGGACGTCCTTCTGCTACGTCCCTTCGGCCCTC
AATCCAGCGGACCTTCCTTCCCGCGGCCTGCTGCCGGCTCTGCGGCCTCTTCCGCGTCTTCGCCTTCGCC
CTCAGACGAGTCGGATCTCCCTTTGGGCCGCCTCCCCGCTTAGTACTGGTACCTTTAAGACCAATGACTT
ACAAGGCAGCTGTAGATCTTAGCCACTTTTTAAAAGAAAAGGGGGGACTGGAAGGGCTAATTCACTCCCA
ACGAAGACAAGATTCCGGAATTTATTTGTGAAATTTGTGATGCTATTGCTTTATTTGTAAACCGGTGCAG
CTGCTTTTTGCCTGTACTGGGTCTCTCTGGTTAGACCAGATCTGAGCCTGGGAGCTCTCTGGCTAACTAG
GGAACCCACTGCTTAAGCCTCAATAAAGCTTGCCTTGAGTGCTTCAAGTAGTGTGTGCCCGTCTGTTGTG
TGACTCTGGTAACTAGAGATCCCTCAGACCCTTTTAGTCAGTGTGGAAAATCTCTAGCATCTAGAGTATG
CAAAGCATGCATCTCAATTAGTCAGCAACCAGGTGTGGAAAGTCCCCAGGCTCCCCAGCAGGCAGAAGTA
TGCAAAGCATGCATCTCAATTAGTCAGCAACCATAGTCCCGCCCCTAACTCCGCCCATCCCGCCCCTAAC
TCCGCCCAGTTCCGCCCATTCTCCGCCCCATGGCTGACTAATTTTTTTTATTTATGCAGAGGCCGAGGCC
GCCTCGGCCTCTGAGCTATTCCAGAAGTAGTGAGGAGGCTTTTTTGGAGGCCTAGGCTAGAGATCATAAT
CAGCCATACCACATTTGTAGAGGTTTTACTTGCTTTAAAAAACCTCCCACACCTCCCCCTGAACCTGAAA
CATAAAATGAATGCAATTGTTGTTGTTAACTTGTTTATTGCAGCTTATAATGGTTACAAATAAAGCAATA
GCATCACAAATTTCACAAATAAAGCATTTTTTTCACTGCATTCTAGTTGTGGTTTGTCCAAACTCATCAA
TGTATCTTATCATGTCTGCTAGCTGAGCGGGCTTTTTTTTCTTAGGCCTTCTTCCGCTTCCTCGCTCACT
GACTCGCTGCGCTCGGTCGTTCGGCTGCGGCGAGCGGTATCAGCTCACTCAAAGGCGGTAATACGGTTAT
CCACAGAATCAGGGGATAACGCAGGAAAGAACATGTGAGCAAAAGGCCAGCAAAAGGCCAGGAACCGTAA
AAAGGCCGCGTTGCTGGCGTTTTTCCATAGGCTCCGCCCCCCTGACGAGCATCACAAAAATCGACGCTCA
AGTCAGAGGTGGCGAAACCCGACAGGACTATAAAGATACCAGGCGTTTCCCCCTGGAAGCTCCCTCGTGC
GCTCTCCTGTTCCGACCCTGCCGCTTACCGGATACCTGTCCGCCTTTCTCCCTTCGGGAAGCGTGGCGCT
TTCTCATAGCTCACGCTGTAGGTATCTCAGTTCGGTGTAGGTCGTTCGCTCCAAGCTGGGCTGTGTGCAC
GAACCCCCCGTTCAGCCCGACCGCTGCGCCTTATCCGGTAACTATCGTCTTGAGTCCAACCCGGTAAGAC
ACGACTTATCGCCACTGGCAGCAGCCACTGGTAACAGGATTAGCAGAGCGAGGTATGTAGGCGGTGCTAC
AGAGTTCTTGAAGTGGTGGCCTAACTACGGCTACACTAGAAGAACAGTATTTGGTATCTGCGCTCTGCTG
AAGCCAGTTACCTTCGGAAAAAGAGTTGGTAGCTCTTGATCCGGCAAACAAACCACCGCTGGTAGCGGTG
GTTTTTTTGTTTGCAAGCAGCAGATTACGCGCAGAAAAAAAGGATCTCAAGAAGATCCTTTGATCTTTTC
TACGGGGTCTGACGCTCAGTGGAACGAAAACTCACGTTAAGGGATTTTGGTCATGAGATTATCAAAAAGG
ATCTTCACCTAGATCCTTTTAAATTAAAAATGAAGTTTTAAATCAATCTAAAGTATATATGAGTAAACTT
GGTCTGACAGTTACCAATGCTTAATCAGTGAGGCACCTATCTCAGCGATCTGTCTATTTCGTTCATCCAT
AGTTGCCTGACTCCTGCGCAGTCCAAAAAAAAAGGCTCCAAAAGGAGCCTTTAATTGTATCGGTGGGCCC
TTAGAAAAACTCATCGAGCATCAAATGAAACTGCAATTTATTCATATCAGGATTATCAATACCATATTTT
TGAAAAAGCCGTTTCTGTAATGAAGGAGAAAACTCACCGAGGCAGTTCCATAGGATGGCAAGATCCTGGT
ATCGGTCTGCGATTCCGACTCGTCCAACATCAATACAACCTATTAATTTCCCCTCGTCAAAAATAAGGTT
ATCAAGTGAGAAATCACCATGAGTGACGACTGAATCCGGTGAGAATGGCAAAAGCTTATGCATTTCTTTC
CAGACTTGTTCAACAGGCCAGCCATTACGCTCGTCATCAAAATCACTCGCATCAACCAAACCGTTATTCA
TTCGTGATTGCGCCTGAGCGAGACGAAATACGCGATCGCTGTTAAAAGGACAATTACAAACAGGAATCGA
ATGCAACCGGCGCAGGAACACTGCCAGCGCATCAACAATATTTTCACCTGAATCAGGATATTCTTCTAAT
ACCTGGAATGCTGTTTTCCCGGGGATCGCAGTGGTGAGTAACCATGCATCATCAGGAGTACGGATAAAAT
GCTTGATGGTCGGAAGAGGCATAAATTCCGTCAGCCAGTTTAGTCTGACCATCTCATCTGTAACATCATT
GGCAACGCTACCTTTGCCATGTTTCAGAAACAACTCTGGCGCATCGGGCTTCCCATACAATCGATAGATT
GTCGCACCTGATTGCCCGACATTATCGCGAGCCCATTTATACCCATATAAATCAGCATCCATGTTGGAAT
TTAATCGCGGCCTCGAGCAAGACGTTTCCCGTTGAATATGGCTCATAACACCCCTTGTATTACTGTTTAT
GTAAGCAGACAGTTTTATTGTTCATGATGATATATTTTTATCTTGTGCAATGTAACATCAGAGATTTTGA
GACACAACGTGGTTTAAACAAATAGTCAAAAGCCTCCGGGCGACTAGTCGGGGTCATTAGTTCATAGCCC
ATATATGGAGTTCCG
Features (pLannotate 1.2.2; 28 found; start..end, strand, type, name):
      1..304     +  enhancer       CMV enhancer: human cytomegalovirus immediate early enhancer
    305..508     +  promoter       CMV promoter: human cytomegalovirus (CMV) immediate early promoter
    522..702     +  LTR            5' LTR (truncated): truncated 5' long terminal repeat (LTR) from HIV-1
    749..873     +  misc_feature   HIV-1 Ψ: packaging signal of human immunodeficiency virus type 1
    908..1020    +  misc_feature   cPPT/CTS: central polypurine tract and central termination sequence of HIV-1
   1085..1151    +  CDS            small t antigen (fragment): SV40 (simian virus 40) small t antigen
   1158..2336    +  promoter       EF-1α promoter: strong constitutive promoter for human elongation factor EF-1α
   2400..2441    +  CDS            V5 tag: epitope tag from simian virus 5
   2442..2566    +  protein_bind   attR1: mutant version of attR; recombination site for the Gateway® LR reaction LR Clonase™
   2591..2621    +  promoter       lac UV5 promoter: E. coli lac promoter with an "up" mutation
   2646..2674    +  promoter       cat promoter (fragment): promoter of the E. coli cat gene encoding chloramphenicol acetyltransferase
   2675..3334    +  CDS            CmR: chloramphenicol acetyltransferase; cat; confers resistance to chloramphenicol
   3513..3671    +  CDS            ccdA (fragment): CCDA_ECO57 - Also known as H, letA. Experimental evidence at protein level: Swiss-Prot protein existence level 1. Antitoxin component of a type II toxin-antitoxin (TA) system which inhibits the post-segregational killing (PSK) of plasmid-free cells, also referred to as a plasmid addiction system. Binds to and blocks the activity of CcdB; will also remove bound CcdB protein from the CcdB-GyrA complex by forming a CcdA-CcdB complex, a process termed rejuvenation. Functions as a transcriptional corepressor for the ccdAB operon, repression also requires CcdB (By similarity). From Escherichia coli
   3676..3978    +  CDS            ccdB: CCDB_ECOLI - Also known as G, letB, letD. Experimental evidence at protein level: Swiss-Prot protein existence level 1. Toxic component of a type II toxin-antitoxin (TA) system, functioning in plasmid maintainence. Responsible for the post- segregational killing (PSK) of plasmid-free cells, also referred to as a plasmid addiction system. Half-life of over 2 hours. Cell killing by CcdB is accompanied by filamentation, defects in chromosome and plasmid segregation, defects in cell division, formation of anucleate cells, decreased DNA synthesis and plasmid loss. Interferes with the activity of DN
   4022..4146    -  protein_bind   attR2: mutant version of attR; recombination site for the Gateway® LR reaction LR Clonase™
   4281..4869    +  misc_feature   WPRE: woodchuck hepatitis virus posttranscriptional regulatory element
   4864..4980    +  CDS            nef (fragment): NEF_SIVS4 - Experimental evidence at protein level: Swiss-Prot protein existence level 1. Interferes with TCR signaling from the cell membrane. Interacts with CD247/TCRZ (TCR zeta chain) and exert potent down- regulation of cell surface TCR/CD3 complexes. From Simian immunodeficiency virus (isolate F236/smH4) (SIV-sm) (Simian immunodeficiency virus sooty mangabey monkey).
   4991..5030    -  polyA_signal   SV40 poly(A) signal (fragment): SV40 polyadenylation signal
   5059..5239    +  LTR            5' LTR (truncated): truncated 5' long terminal repeat (LTR) from HIV-1
   5245..5281    +  promoter       SV40 promoter (fragment): SV40 early promoter
   5308..5518    +  promoter       SV40 promoter: SV40 early promoter
   5522..5605    +  CDS            large T antigen (fragment): large T antigen from SV40 (simian virus 40)
   5628..5749    +  polyA_signal   SV40 poly(A) signal: SV40 polyadenylation signal
   5972..6560    -  rep_origin     ori: high-copy-number ColE1/pMB1/pBR322/pUC origin of replication
   6732..6804    -  CDS            bla(M) (fragment): β-lactamase lacking the signal sequence; bla(M); allows cytosolic expression of β-lactamase
   6812..6851    -  terminator     fd terminator: central terminator from bacteriophage fd (Otsuka and Kunisawa, 1982)
   6861..7676    -  CDS            KanR: aminoglycoside phosphotransferase; aph(3')-Ia; confers resistance to kanamycin in bacteria or G418 (Geneticin®) in eukaryotes
   7819..7855    +  enhancer       CMV enhancer (fragment): human cytomegalovirus immediate early enhancer
