[The description below was written by a language model from this plasmid's Addgene catalogue record and pLannotate feature annotations shown in this document.]
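Description:
pSMPUW_6.5_M2_Ef1a-V5-gateway is a lentiviral Gateway destination vector built on the pSMPUW-eMCS backbone and designed to express a gene of interest from the EF-1α promoter with an N-terminal V5 epitope tag. The sequenced plasmid is about 7.9 kb. It replicates in E. coli from a ColE1/pUC-type origin (the catalogue nonetheless lists it as low copy) and carries a kanamycin resistance gene in the backbone. A chloramphenicol resistance gene lies inside the Gateway cassette, so the unrecombined vector is selected with both antibiotics. Because the cassette also encodes the CcdB gyrase toxin, the plasmid must be propagated in a ccdB-tolerant strain.

The viral genome is transcribed from a CMV enhancer/promoter fused to a truncated HIV-1 5' LTR, an arrangement that typically makes packaging Tat-independent. This is followed by the Ψ packaging signal and the cPPT/CTS element. No Rev response element is annotated in the feature table. Downstream, the human EF-1α promoter drives the V5 tag, which runs directly into attR1, then the CmR–ccdB counterselection cassette and attR2. An LR recombination with an entry clone replaces the attR-flanked cassette with the chosen open reading frame, which must be in frame to give a V5 fusion. Loss of ccdB allows recombinants to grow in standard strains. A WPRE after attR2 enhances transcript stability and expression, and a second truncated LTR closes the proviral unit, followed by SV40 promoter and polyadenylation sequences. No mammalian selection marker or reporter is annotated within the LTRs. The short small t, large T, nef and bla fragments appear to be residual or homology-based annotation hits rather than functional genes. The vector is suited to producing lentivirus for stable, constitutive expression of V5-tagged proteins in mammalian cells.
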