Addgene plasmid #128441: pSMPUW_6.5_M2_Ef1a-V5-gateway
Purpose: lentiviral destination vector with Ef1a promoter and N-terminal V5 tag
Depositing lab: Lindy Barrett. Depositing organization: Broad Institute.
Backbone
  Vector backbone: pSMPUW-eMCS
  Backbone manufacturer: Cell Biolabs, Inc
  Backbone size w/o insert (bp): 4796
  Vector type: Lentiviral
Growth in bacteria
  Bacterial resistance: Chloramphenicol and Kanamycin, 25 & 50 μg/mL
  Growth temperature: 30°C
  Growth strain: ccdB Survival
  Copy number: Low Copy
Gene/Insert
  Gene/Insert name: Ef1a promoter and N-terminal V5 tag
  Species: Synthetic
  Cloning method: Restriction Enzyme; 5′ cloning site Unknown (unknown if destroyed)
Terms and licenses: Academic/Nonprofit Terms; Industry Terms: Not Available to Industry
How to cite: pSMPUW_6.5_M2_Ef1a-V5-gateway was a gift from Lindy Barrett (Addgene plasmid # 128441 ; http://n2t.net/addgene:128441 ; RRID:Addgene_128441)
